>Addgene plasmid #155335 | pROF417 | addgene full sequence | sequence record 311119 | Addgene NGS Result
TGAGACTTTTCAACAAAGGGTAATATCCGGAAACCTCCTCGGATTCCATTGCCCAGCTATCTGTCACTTT
ATTGTGAAGATAGTGGAAAAGGAAGGTGGCTCCTACAAATGCCATCATTGCGATAAAGGAAAGGCCATCG
TTGAAGATGCCTCTGCCGACAGTGGTCCCAAAGATGGACCCCCACCCACGAGGAGCATCGTGGAAAAAGA
AGACGTTCCAACCACGTCTTCAAAGCAAGTGGATTGATGTGATATCACCACTGACGTAAGGGATGACGCA
CAATCCCACTATCCTTCGCAAGACCCTTCCTCTATATAAGGAAGTTCATTTCATTTGGAGAGAACACGGG
GGACTCTAGCGCTCCGGTGCGGCCGCCACCATGGATCCTGAAGGTTTCACGAGTGGCTTATTCCGGTGGA
ACCCAACGAGAGCATTGGTTCAAGCACCACCTCCGGTTCCACCTCCGCTGCAGCAACAGCCGGTGACACC
GCAGACGGCTGCTTTTGGGATGCGACTTGGTGGTTTAGAGGGACTATTCGGTCCGTACGGTATACGTTTC
TACACGGCGGCGAAGATAGCGGAGTTAGGTTTTACGGCGAGCACGCTTGTGGGTATGAAGGACGAGGAGC
TTGAAGAGATGATGAATAGTCTCTCTCATATCTTTCGTTGGGAGCTTCTTGTTGGTGAACGGTACGGTAT
CAAAGCTGCCGTTAGAGCTGAACGGAGACGATTGCAAGAAGAGGAGGAAGAGGAATCTTCTAGACGCCGT
CATTTGCTACTCTCCGCCGCTGGTGATTCCGGTACTCATCACGCTCTTGATGCTCTCTCCCAAGAAGGGT
TATCTGAGGAACCGGTGCAGCAACAAGACCAGACTGATGCGGCGGGGAATAACGGCGGAGGAGGAAGTGG
TTACTGGGACGCAGGTCAAGGAAAGATGAAGAAGCAACAGCAGCAGAGACGGAGAAAGAAACCAATGCTG
ACGTCAGTGGAAACCGACGAAGACGTCAACGAAGGTGAGGATGACGACGGGATGGATAACGGCAACGGAG
GTAGTGGTTTGGGGACAGAGAGACAGAGGGAGCATCCGTTTATCGTAACGGAGCCTGGGGAAGTGGCACG
TGGCAAAAAGAACGGCTTAGATTATCTGTTCCACTTGTACGAACAATGCCGTGAGTTCCTTCTTCAGGTC
CAGACAATTGCTAAAGACCGTGGCGAAAAATGCCCCACCAAGGTGACGAACCAAGTATTCAGGTACGCGA
AGAAATCAGGAGCGAGTTACATAAACAAGCCTAAAATGCGACACTACGTTCACTGTTACGCTCTCCACTG
CCTAGACGAAGAAGCTTCAAATGCTCTCAGAAGAGCGTTTAAAGAACGCGGTGAGAACGTTGGCTCATGG
CGTCAGGCTTGTTACAAGCCACTTGTGAACATCGCTTGTCGTCATGGCTGGGATATAGACGCCGTCTTTA
ACGCTCATCCTCGTCTCTCTATTTGGTATGTTCCAACAAAGCTGCGTCAGCTTTGCCATTTGGAGCGGAA
CAATGCGGTTGCTGCGGCTGCGGCTTTAGTTGGCGGTATTAGCTGTACCGGATCGTCGACGTCTGGACGT
GGTGGATGCGGCGGCGACGACTTGCGTTTCACTAGTGAATTCGATAGTGCTGGTAGTGCTGGTAGTGCTG
GTTCCGCGTACAGCCGCGCGCGTACGAAAAACAATTACGGGTCTACCATCGAGGGCCTGCTCGATCTCCC
GGACGACGACGCCCCCGAAGAGGCGGGGCTGGCGGCTCCGCGCCTGTCCTTTCTCCCCGCGGGACACACG
CGCAGACTGTCGACGGCCCCCCCGACCGATGTCAGCCTGGGGGACGAGCTCCACTTAGACGGCGAGGACG
TGGCGATGGCGCATGCCGACGCGCTAGACGATTTCGATCTGGACATGTTGGGGGACGGGGATTCCCCGGG
TCCGGGATTTACCCCCCACGACTCCGCCCCCTACGGCGCTCTGGATATGGCCGACTTCGAGTTTGAGCAG
ATGTTTACCGATGCCCTTGGAATTGACGAGTACGGTGGGCCCAAGAAAAAGCGGAAGGTGCCCGTGAAAC
AGCTGCTCAACTTCGATCTCCTCAAACTGGCCGGCGACGTGGAATCAAATCCTGGACCCGCGCGCGGTGC
AGGCGCTGGAGCCGGTGCCGGGGCAGGCGCTGGCGCTATGACTTCGAAAGTTTATGATCCAGAACAAAGG
AAACGGATGATAACTGGTCCGCAGTGGTGGGCCAGATGTAAACAAATGAATGTTCTTGATTCATTTATTA
ATTATTATGATTCAGAAAAACATGCAGAAAATGCTGTTATTTTTTTACATGGTAACGCGGCCTCTTCTTA
TTTATGGCGACATGTTGTGCCACATATTGAGCCAGTAGCGCGGTGTATTATACCAGACCTTATTGGTATG
GGCAAATCAGGCAAATCTGGTAATGGTTCTTATAGGTTACTTGATCATTACAAATATCTTACTGCATGGT
TTGAACTTCTTAATTTACCAAAGAAGATCATTTTTGTCGGCCATGATTGGGGTGCTTGTTTGGCATTTCA
TTATAGCTATGAGCATCAAGATAAGATCAAAGCAATAGTTCACGCTGAAAGTGTAGTAGATGTGATTGAA
TCATGGGATGAATGGCCTGATATTGAAGAAGATATTGCGTTGATCAAATCTGAAGAAGGAGAAAAAATGG
TTTTGGAGAATAACTTCTTCGTGGAAACCATGTTGCCATCAAAAATCATGAGAAAGTTAGAACCAGAAGA
ATTTGCAGCATATCTTGAACCATTCAAAGAGAAAGGTGAAGTTCGTCGTCCAACATTATCATGGCCTCGT
GAAATCCCGTTAGTAAAAGGTGGTAAACCTGACGTTGTACAAATTGTTAGGAATTATAATGCTTATCTAC
GTGCAAGTGATGATTTACCAAAAATGTTTATTGAATCGGACCCAGGATTCTTTTCCAATGCTATTGTTGA
AGGTGCCAAGAAGTTTCCTAATACTGAATTTGTCAAAGTAAAAGGTCTTCATTTTTCGCAAGAAGATGCA
CCTGATGAAATGGGAAAATATATCAAATCGTTCGTTGAGCGAGTTCTCAAAAATGAACAATAAGAATTCC
CCGGGCTCGAGAAGCTTGGATCCACCGGATCTAGATAACTGATCTCGAGGCGAATTTCCCCGATCGTTCA
AACATTTGGCAATAAAGTTTCTTAAGATTGAATCCTGTTGCCGGTCTTGCGATGATTATCATATAATTTC
TGTTGAATTACGTTAAGCATGTAATAATTAACATGTAATGCATGACGTTATTTATGAGATGGGTTTTTAT
GATTAGAGTCCCGCAATTATACATTTAATACGCGATAGAAAACAAAATATAGCGCGCAAACTAGGATAAA
TTATCGCGCGCGGTGTCATCTATGTTACTAGATCGGGAATTAATTCGATAAGCTAGAGATCCGTCAAGGT
ACCAGCTTTTGTTCCCTTTAGTGAGGGTTAATTTCGAGCTTGGCGTAATCATGGTCATAGCTGTTTCCTG
TGTGAAATTGTTATCCGCTCACAATTCCACACAACATACGAGCCGGAAGCATAAAGTGTAAAGCCTGGGG
TGCCTAATGAGTGAGCTAACTCACATTAATTGCGTTGCGCTCACTGCCCGCTTTCCAGTCGGGAAACCTG
TCGTGCCAGCTGCATTAATGAATCGGCCAACGCGCGGGGAGAGGCGGTTTGCGTATTGGGCGCTCTTCCG
CTTCCTCGCTCACTGACTCGCTGCGCTCGGTCGTTCGGCTGCGGCGAGCGGTATCAGCTCACTCAAAGGC
GGTAATACGGTTATCCACAGAATCAGGGGATAACGCAGGAAAGAACATGTGAGCAAAAGGCCAGCAAAAG
GCCAGGAACCGTAAAAAGGCCGCGTTGCTGGCGTTTTTCCATAGGCTCCGCCCCCCTGACGAGCATCACA
AAAATCGACGCTCAAGTCAGAGGTGGCGAAACCCGACAGGACTATAAAGATACCAGGCGTTTCCCCCTGG
AAGCTCCCTCGTGCGCTCTCCTGTTCCGACCCTGCCGCTTACCGGATACCTGTCCGCCTTTCTCCCTTCG
GGAAGCGTGGCGCTTTCTCATAGCTCACGCTGTAGGTATCTCAGTTCGGTGTAGGTCGTTCGCTCCAAGC
TGGGCTGTGTGCACGAACCCCCCGTTCAGCCCGACCGCTGCGCCTTATCCGGTAACTATCGTCTTGAGTC
CAACCCGGTAAGACACGACTTATCGCCACTGGCAGCAGCCACTGGTAACAGGATTAGCAGAGCGAGGTAT
GTAGGCGGTGCTACAGAGTTCTTGAAGTGGTGGCCTAACTACGGCTACACTAGAAGAACAGTATTTGGTA
TCTGCGCTCTGCTGAAGCCAGTTACCTTCGGAAAAAGAGTTGGTAGCTCTTGATCCGGCAAACAAACCAC
CGCTGGTAGCGGTGGTTTTTTTGTTTGCAAGCAGCAGATTACGCGCAGAAAAAAAGGATCTCAAGAAGAT
CCTTTGATCTTTTCTACGGGGTCTGACGCTCAGTGGAACGAAAACTCACGTTAAGGGATTTTGGTCATGA
GATTATCAAAAAGGATCTTCACCTAGATCCTTTTAAATTAAAAATGAAGTTTTAAATCAATCTAAAGTAT
ATATGAGTAAACTTGGTCTGACAGTTACCAATGCTTAATCAGTGAGGCACCTATCTCAGCGATCTGTCTA
TTTCGTTCATCCATAGTTGCCTGACTCCCCGTCGTGTAGATAACTACGATACGGGAGGGCTTACCATCTG
GCCCCAGTGCTGCAATGATACCGCGAGACCCACGCTCACCGGCTCCAGATTTATCAGCAATAAACCAGCC
AGCCGGAAGGGCCGAGCGCAGAAGTGGTCCTGCAACTTTATCCGCCTCCATCCAGTCTATTAATTGTTGC
CGGGAAGCTAGAGTAAGTAGTTCGCCAGTTAATAGTTTGCGCAACGTTGTTGCCATTGCTACAGGCATCG
TGGTGTCACGCTCGTCGTTTGGTATGGCTTCATTCAGCTCCGGTTCCCAACGATCAAGGCGAGTTACATG
ATCCCCCATGTTGTGCAAAAAAGCGGTTAGCTCCTTCGGTCCTCCGATCGTTGTCAGAAGTAAGTTGGCC
GCAGTGTTATCACTCATGGTTATGGCAGCACTGCATAATTCTCTTACTGTCATGCCATCCGTAAGATGCT
TTTCTGTGACTGGTGAGTACTCAACCAAGTCATTCTGAGAATAGTGTATGCGGCGACCGAGTTGCTCTTG
CCCGGCGTCAATACGGGATAATACCGCGCCACATAGCAGAACTTTAAAAGTGCTCATCATTGGAAAACGT
TCTTCGGGGCGAAAACTCTCAAGGATCTTACCGCTGTTGAGATCCAGTTCGATGTAACCCACTCGTGCAC
CCAACTGATCTTCAGCATCTTTTACTTTCACCAGCGTTTCTGGGTGAGCAAAAACAGGAAGGCAAAATGC
CGCAAAAAAGGGAATAAGGGCGACACGGAAATGTTGAATACTCATACTCTTCCTTTTTCAATATTATTGA
AGCATTTATCAGGGTTATTGTCTCATGAGCGGATACATATTTGAATGTATTTAGAAAAATAAACAAATAG
GGGTTCCGCGCACATTTCCCCGAAAAGTGCCACCTAAATTGTAAGCGTTAATATTTTGTTAAAATTCGCG
TTAAATTTTTGTTAAATCAGCTCATTTTTTAACCAATAGGCCGAAATCGGCAAAATCCCTTATAAATCAA
AAGAATAGACCGAGATAGGGT
[37 nt withheld, positions 5832-5868]
AAAGAACGTGGACTCCAACGTCAAAGG
[49 nt withheld, positions 5896-5944]
T
[91 nt withheld, positions 5946-6036]
G
[124 nt withheld, positions 6038-6161]
CCCATTCGCCATTCAGGCTGCGCAACTGTTGGGAAGGGCGATCGGTGCGGGCCTCTTCGCTATTACGCCA
GCTGGCGAAAGGGGGATGTGCTGCAAGGCGATTAAGTTGGGTAACGCCAGGGTTTTCCCAGTCACGACGT
TGTAAAACGACGGCCAGTGAATTGTAATACGACTCACTATAGGGCGAATTGGAGCTCCACCGCGGAGCGG
AGAATTAAGGGAGTCAGGCCTTAATTAAGAGCTCGCATGCCTGCAGGTCCCCAGATTAGCCTTTTCAATT
TCAGAAAGAATGCTAACCCACAGATGGTTAGAGAGGCTTACGCAGCAGGTCTCATCAAGACGATCTACCC
GAGCAATAATCTCCAGGAAATCAAATACCTTCCCAAGAAGGTTAAAGATGCAGTCAAAAGATTCAGGACT
AACTGCATCAAGAACACAGAGAAAGATATATTTCTCAAGATCAGAAGTACTATTCCAGTATGGACGATTC
AAGGCTTGCTTCACAAACCAAGGCAAGTAATAGAGATTGGAGTCTCTAAAAAGGTAGTTCCCACTGAATC
AAAGGCCATGGAGTCAAAGATTCAAATAGAGGACCTAACAGAACTCGCCGTAAAGACTGGCGAACAGTTC
ATACAGAGTCTCTTACGACTCAATGACAAGAAGAAAATCTTCGTCAACATGGTGGAGCACGACACACTTG
TCTACTCCAAAAATATCAAAGATACAGTCTCAGAAGACCAAAGGGCAAT
Features (pLannotate 1.2.2; 17 found; start..end, strand, type, name):
      1..342     +  promoter       CaMV 35S promoter: strong constitutive promoter from cauliflower mosaic virus
    381..1640    +  CDS            LFY: LFY_ARATH - Experimental evidence at protein level: Swiss-Prot protein existence level 1. Probable transcription factor that promotes early floral meristem identity in synergy with APETALA1. Is required subsequently for the transition of an inflorescence meristem into a floral meristem, by an immediate upstream regulation of the ABC classes of floral homeotic genes. Activates directly APETALA1, CAULIFLOWER and AGAMOUS, and indirectly APETALA3 and PISTILLATA with the cooperation of UFO. From Arabidopsis thaliana (Mouse-ear cress).
   1836..2069    +  CDS            VP16 AD: transcriptional activation domain of herpes simplex virus protein VP16 (Triezenberg et al., 1988; Cousens et al., 1989); UL48
   2208..3143    +  CDS            Rluc: luciferase from the anthozoan coelenterate Renilla reniformis (sea pansy)
   3212..3464    +  terminator     NOS terminator: nopaline synthase terminator and poly(A) signal
   3515..3533    -  promoter       T3 promoter: promoter for bacteriophage T3 RNA polymerase
   3578..3594    -  protein_bind   lac operator: The lac repressor binds to the lac operator to inhibit transcription in E. coli. This inhibition can be relieved by adding lactose or isopropyl-β-D-thiogalactopyranoside (IPTG). lac repressor encoded by lacI
   3602..3632    -  promoter       lac promoter: promoter for the E. coli lac operon
   3647..3668    -  protein_bind   CAP binding site: CAP binding activates transcription in the presence of cAMP. E. coli catabolite activator protein
   3681..3773    -  CDS            lacI (fragment): lac repressor; lacI; The lac repressor binds to the lac operator to inhibit transcription in E. coli. This inhibition can be relieved by adding lactose or isopropyl-β-D-thiogalactopyranoside (IPTG).
   3956..4544    -  rep_origin     ori: high-copy-number ColE1/pMB1/pBR322/pUC origin of replication
   4715..5575    -  CDS            AmpR: β-lactamase; bla; confers resistance to ampicillin, carbenicillin, and related antibiotics
   5576..5680    -  promoter       AmpR promoter: bla
   5733..6161    -  rep_origin     f1 ori (sequence partly withheld): f1 bacteriophage origin of replication; arrow indicates direction of (+) strand synthesis
   6166..6323    -  CDS            lacZα (fragment): LacZα fragment of β-galactosidase; lacZ fragment
   6326..6344    +  promoter       T7 promoter: promoter for bacteriophage T7 RNA polymerase
   6426..6908    +  CDS            IBMP_CAMVB (fragment): Experimental evidence at protein level: Swiss-Prot protein existence level 1. Enhances the ribosomal termination-reinitiation event leading to the translation of major open reading frames on the polycistronic viral RNAs. From Cauliflower mosaic virus (strain Bari 1) (CaMV).
