[The description below was written by a language model from this plasmid's Addgene catalogue record and pLannotate feature annotations shown in this document.]
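Description:
pROF417 is a plant expression plasmid built on the pGEN016 backbone. Its flanking T7 and T3 promoters, lacZα and lac promoter/operator remnants and f1 origin show a pBluescript-like phagemid architecture. It is propagated in E. coli through a high-copy ColE1/pUC-type origin and selected with ampicillin via the β-lactamase gene. The feature table shows no T-DNA borders and no plant selection marker, which suggests direct DNA delivery and transient expression rather than Agrobacterium-mediated stable transformation, although the record does not state the delivery route.

The payload, assembled by Gibson cloning, is a single cassette of CaMV 35S promoter, LFY-VP16-NLS-2A-RLuc and nopaline synthase terminator. The CaMV 35S promoter sits at the start of the sequence. A CaMV fragment annotated as viral coding sequence at the far end of the circular record is most likely the upstream part of the same promoter region. The open reading frame fuses Arabidopsis LEAFY, a floral meristem identity transcription factor, to the herpes simplex VP16 transactivation domain and a nuclear localisation signal, giving a strongly activating nuclear form of LFY. The NLS and 2A peptide are named in the insert description but were not individually annotated. They presumably lie in the unannotated gaps on either side of the VP16 domain. The 2A peptide causes ribosomal skipping, so Renilla luciferase is released as a separate protein from the same transcript.

This arrangement gives constitutive co-expression of the LFY activator and a luminescent reporter whose signal tracks expression or serves for normalisation. The plasmid was deposited with work on optogenetic control of plant gene expression, and the catalogue lists it for luciferase and synthetic biology applications.
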