Addgene plasmid #155335: pROF417
Purpose: Constitutive expression LFY-VP16-2A-RLuc in plants
Depositing lab: Matias Zurbriggen. Depositing organization: Heinrich-Heine-Universitaet Duesseldorf. Publication: Optogenetic control of gene expression in plants in the presence of ambient white light. Ochoa-Fernandez R, Abel NB, Wieland FG, Schlegel J, Koch LA, Miller JB, Engesser R, Giuriani G, Brandl SM, Timmer J, Weber W, Ott T, Simon R, Zurbriggen MD. Nat Methods. 2020 Jul;17(7):717-725. doi: 10.1038/s41592-020-0868-y. Epub 2020 Jun 29. PubMed 32601426.
Backbone
  Vector backbone: pGEN016
  Vector type: Plant Expression, Luciferase, Synthetic Biology
Growth in bacteria
  Bacterial resistance: Ampicillin, 100 μg/mL
  Growth temperature: 37°C
  Growth strain: DH5alpha
  Copy number: Unknown
Gene/Insert
  Gene/Insert name: PCaMV35S-LFY-VP16-NLS-2A-RLuc-Tnos
  Species: Synthetic
  Cloning method: Gibson Cloning
  Sequencing primers: 5′ M13/pUC Forward; T7; 3′ M13/pUC Reverse; T3
Terms and licenses: Academic/Nonprofit Terms; Industry Terms: Not Available to Industry
How to cite: pROF417 was a gift from Matias Zurbriggen (Addgene plasmid # 155335 ; http://n2t.net/addgene:155335 ; RRID:Addgene_155335)
